Addgene plasmid #109360: pEM705 Gs15
Purpose: GsX chimera with Gα15 C-terminus
Depositing lab: Robert Lucas. Depositing organization: University of Manchester. Publication: A live cell assay of GPCR coupling allows identification of optogenetic tools for controlling Go and Gi signaling. Ballister ER, Rodgers J, Martial F, Lucas RJ. BMC Biol. 2018 Jan 16;16(1):10. doi: 10.1186/s12915-017-0475-2. PubMed 29338718.
Backbone
  Vector backbone: pEM705
  Backbone size w/o insert (bp): 6002
  Total vector size (bp): 7184
  Vector type: Mammalian Expression
  Selectable markers: Puromycin
Growth in bacteria
  Bacterial resistance: Ampicillin, 100 μg/mL
  Growth temperature: 37°C
  Growth strain: DH5alpha
  Copy number: High Copy
Gene/Insert
  Gene/Insert name: Gs15 chimera
  Species: H. sapiens (human)
  Insert size (bp): 1182
  Promoter: CAG
  Tag / fusion protein: None
  Cloning method: Gibson Cloning
  Sequencing primers: 5′ cttctggcgtgtgaccggcggctc; 3′ TTGGCAGAGGGAAAAAGATCTCAGTGG
Terms and licenses: Academic/Nonprofit Terms; Industry Terms: Not Available to Industry
How to cite: pEM705 Gs15 was a gift from Robert Lucas (Addgene plasmid # 109360 ; http://n2t.net/addgene:109360 ; RRID:Addgene_109360)
