[The description below was written by a language model from this plasmid's Addgene catalogue record and pLannotate feature annotations shown in this document.]
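Description:
pEM705 Gs15 is a mammalian expression plasmid built on the pEM705 backbone that encodes a chimeric human G protein alpha subunit. The insert is Gαs (GNAS) with its C-terminus replaced by that of Gα15. It is propagated in E. coli as a high-copy plasmid through a ColE1/pUC-type origin, with ampicillin selection from the bla gene and its own promoter. The catalogue gives a total size of 7184 bp, whereas the depositor's full sequence record is 7158 nt, a small discrepancy that the record does not explain.

The 1182 bp untagged chimera ORF, annotated as GNAS because most of it is Gαs sequence, is driven by the CAG promoter. This promoter comprises the CMV enhancer, the chicken β-actin promoter and a chimeric β-actin/β-globin intron. The transcript is terminated by a rabbit β-globin 3′ region and poly(A) signal.

Upstream lies a puromycin N-acetyltransferase gene followed by a bGH poly(A) signal. No promoter is annotated directly in front of it. A lox2272 site sits immediately 5′ of PuroR and a loxP site lies downstream of the expression cassette, so the two heterospecific sites flank the whole unit. This layout is consistent with Cre-mediated cassette exchange into a matching genomic landing site, where puromycin resistance could be gained on integration, although the record does not state this use explicitly.

Because the extreme C-terminus of a Gα subunit largely determines which receptors it recognises, such "GsX" chimeras redirect receptors that normally couple to another G protein toward Gs signalling and cAMP production. According to the associated publication, the series was used in a live-cell assay of GPCR coupling specificity, including evaluation of optogenetic tools.
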