Features (pLannotate 1.2.2; 22 found; start..end, strand, type, name):
     52..100     +  polyA_signal   HSV TK poly(A) signal: herpes simplex virus thymidine kinase polyadenylation signal (Cole and Stacy, 1985)
    191..207     -  polyA_signal   bGH poly(A) signal (fragment): bovine growth hormone polyadenylation signal
    312..345     -  protein_bind   lox2272: Cre-mediated recombination occurs in the 8-bp core sequence (GGATACTT). lox2272 sites are compatible with each other, but incompatible with loxP or loxN sites (Lee and Saito, 1988). Cre recombinase
    350..949     +  CDS            PuroR: puromycin N-acetyltransferase; pac from Streptomyces alboniger; confers resistance to puromycin
    999..1064    +  CDS            dmpM (fragment): DMPM_STRAD - Protein inferred from homology: Swiss-Prot protein existence level 3. From Streptomyces alboniger.
   1091..1202    +  polyA_signal   bGH poly(A) signal: bovine growth hormone polyadenylation signal
   1347..1650    +  enhancer       CMV enhancer: human cytomegalovirus immediate early enhancer
   1652..1929    +  promoter       chicken β-actin promoter: No description available
   1930..2946    +  intron         chimeric intron: chimera between introns from chicken β-actin and rabbit β-globin
   3022..4203    +  CDS            GNAS: GNAS2_HUMAN - Also known as GNAS1, GSP. Experimental evidence at protein level: Swiss-Prot protein existence level 1. Guanine nucleotide-binding proteins (G proteins) function as transducers in numerous signaling pathways controlled by G protein- coupled receptors (GPCRs) (PubMed:17110384). Signaling involves the activation of adenylyl cyclases, resulting in increased levels of the signaling molecule cAMP (PubMed:26206488, PubMed:8702665). GNAS functions downstream of several GPCRs, including beta-adrenergic receptors (PubMed:21488135). Stimulates the Ras signaling pathway via RAPGEF2 (PubMed:
   4220..4297    +  CDS            HBB (fragment): HBB_PONPY - Experimental evidence at transcript level: Swiss-Prot protein existence level 2. Involved in oxygen transport from the lung to the various peripheral tissues. From Pongo pygmaeus (Bornean orangutan).
   4368..4423    +  polyA_signal   β-globin poly(A) signal: rabbit β-globin polyadenylation signal (Gil and Proudfoot, 1987)
   4786..4819    -  protein_bind   loxP: Cre-mediated recombination occurs in the 8-bp core sequence (GCATACAT). Cre recombinase
   4832..4953    +  polyA_signal   SV40 poly(A) signal: SV40 polyadenylation signal
   4972..4990    -  promoter       T3 promoter: promoter for bacteriophage T3 RNA polymerase
   5035..5051    -  protein_bind   lac operator: The lac repressor binds to the lac operator to inhibit transcription in E. coli. This inhibition can be relieved by adding lactose or isopropyl-β-D-thiogalactopyranoside (IPTG). lac repressor encoded by lacI
   5059..5089    -  promoter       lac promoter: promoter for the E. coli lac operon
   5104..5125    -  protein_bind   CAP binding site: CAP binding activates transcription in the presence of cAMP. E. coli catabolite activator protein
   5138..5230    -  CDS            lacI (fragment): lac repressor; lacI; The lac repressor binds to the lac operator to inhibit transcription in E. coli. This inhibition can be relieved by adding lactose or isopropyl-β-D-thiogalactopyranoside (IPTG).
   5413..6001    -  rep_origin     ori: high-copy-number ColE1/pMB1/pBR322/pUC origin of replication
   6172..7032    -  CDS            AmpR: β-lactamase; bla; confers resistance to ampicillin, carbenicillin, and related antibiotics
   7033..7137    -  promoter       AmpR promoter: bla
>Addgene plasmid #109360 | pEM705 Gs15 | depositor full sequence | sequence record 206220 | pEM705 Gs15 sequence 7158 bps
AAGCTTAATAAACACGGAAGGAGACAATACCGGAAGGAACCCGCGCTATGACGGCAATAAAAAGACAGAA
TAAAACGCACGGGTGTTGGGTCGTTTGTTCATAAACGCGGGGTTCGGTCCCAGGGCTGGCACTCTGTCGA
TACCCCACCGAGACCCCATTGGGGCCAATACGCCCGCGTTTCTTCCTTTTCCCCACCCCACCCCCCAAGT
TCGGGTGAAGGCCCAGGGCTCGCAGCCAACGTCGGGGCGGCAGGCCCTGCCATAGCCACTGGCCCCGTGG
GTTAGGGACGGGGTCCCCCATTCGAGAATAAATAACTTCGTATAAAGTATCCTATACGAAGTTATCACCA
TGACCGAGTACAAGCCCACGGTGCGCCTCGCCACCCGCGACGACGTCCCCCGGGCCGTACGCACCCTCGC
CGCCGCGTTCGCCGACTACCCCGCCACGCGCCACACCGTCGACCCGGACCGCCACATCGAGCGGGTCACC
GAGCTGCAAGAACTCTTCCTCACGCGCGTCGGGCTCGACATCGGCAAGGTGTGGGTCGCGGACGACGGCG
CCGCGGTGGCGGTCTGGACCACGCCGGAGAGCGTCGAAGCGGGGGCGGTGTTCGCCGAGATCGGCCCGCG
CATGGCCGAGTTGAGCGGTTCCCGGCTGGCCGCGCAGCAACAGATGGAAGGCCTCCTGGCGCCGCACCGG
CCCAAGGAGCCCGCGTGGTTCCTGGCCACCGTCGGCGTCTCGCCCGACCACCAGGGCAAGGGTCTGGGCA
GCGCCGTCGTGCTCCCCGGAGTGGAGGCGGCCGAGCGCGCCGGGGTGCCCGCCTTCCTGGAGACCTCCGC
GCCCCGCAACCTCCCCTTCTACGAGCGGCTCGGCTTCACCGTCACCGCCGACGTCGAGGTGCCCGAAGGA
CCGCGCACCTGGTGCATGACCCGCAAGCCCGGTGCCTGACGCCCGCCCCACGACCCGCAGCGCCCGACCG
AAAGGAGCGCACGACCCCATGGCTCCGACCGAAGCCGACCCGGGCGGCCCCGCCGACCCCGCACCCGCCC
CCGAGGCCCACCGACTCTAGAGCTCGCTGATCAGCCTCGACTGTGCCTTCTAGTTGCCAGCCATCTGTTG
TTTGCCCCTCCCCCGTGCCTTCCTTGACCCTGGAAGGTGCCACTCCCACTGTCCTTTCCTAATAAAATGA
GGAAATTGCATCGCATTGTCTGAGTAGGTGTCATTCTATTCTGGGGGGTGGGGTGGGGCAGGACAGCAAG
GGGGAGGATTGGGAAGACAATAGCACTAGTTATTAATAGTAATCAATTACGGGGTCATTAGTTCATAGCC
CATATATGGAGTTCCGCGTTACATAACTTACGGTAAATGGCCCGCCTGGCTGACCGCCCAACGACCCCCG
CCCATTGACGTCAATAATGACGTATGTTCCCATAGTAACGCCAATAGGGACTTTCCATTGACGTCAATGG
GTGGAGTATTTACGGTAAACTGCCCACTTGGCAGTACATCAAGTGTATCATATGCCAAGTACGCCCCCTA
TTGACGTCAATGACGGTAAATGGCCCGCCTGGCATTATGCCCAGTACATGACCTTATGGGACTTTCCTAC
TTGGCAGTACATCTACGTATTAGTCATCGCTATTACCATGGTCGAGGTGAGCCCCACGTTCTGCTTCACT
CTCCCCATCTCCCCCCCCTCCCCACCCCCAATTTTGTATTTATTTATTTTTTAATTATTTTGTGCAGCGA
TGGGGGCGGGGGGGGGGGGGGGGCGCGCGCCAGGCGGGGCGGGGCGGGGCGAGGGGCGGGGCGGGGCGAG
GCGGAGAGGTGCGGCGGCAGCCAATCAGAGCGGCGCGCTCCGAAAGTTTCCTTTTATGGCGAGGCGGCGG
CGGCGGCGGCCCTATAAAAAGCGAAGCGCGCGGCGGGCGGGAGTCGCTGCGCGCTGCCTTCGCCCCGTGC
CCCGCTCCGCCGCCGCCTCGCGCCGCCCGCCCCGGCTCTGACTGACCGCGTTACTCCCACAGGTGAGCGG
GCGGGACGGCCCTTCTCCTCCGGGCTGTAATTAGCGCTTGGTTTAATGACGGCTTGTTTCTTTTCTGTGG
CTGCGTGAAAGCCTTGAGGGGCTCCGGGAGGGCCCTTTGTGCGGGGGGAGCGGCTCGGGGGGTGCGTGCG
TGTGTGTGTGCGTGGGGAGCGCCGCGTGCGGCTCCGCGCTGCCCGGCGGCTGTGAGCGCTGCGGGCGCGG
CGCGGGGCTTTGTGCGCTCCGCAGTGTGCGCGAGGGGAGCGCGGCCGGGGGCGGTGCCCCGCGGTGCGGG
GGGGGCTGCGAGGGGAACAAAGGCTGCGTGCGGGGTGTGTGCGTGGGGGGGTGAGCAGGGGGTGTGGGCG
CGTCGGTCGGGCTGCAACCCCCCCTGCACCCCCCTCCCCGAGTTGCTGAGCACGGCCCGGCTTCGGGTGC
GGGGCTCCGTACGGGGCGTGGCGCGGGGCTCGCCGTGCCGGGCGGGGGGTGGCGGCAGGTGGGGGTGCCG
GGCGGGGCGGGGCCGCCTCGGGCCGGGGAGGGCTCGGGGGAGGGGCGCGGCGGCCCCCGGAGCGCCGGCG
GCTGTCGAGGCGCGGCGAGCCGCAGCCATTGCCTTTTATGGTAATCGTGCGAGAGGGCGCAGGGACTTCC
TTTGTCCCAAATCTGTGCGGAGCCGAAATCTGGGAGGCGCCGCCGCACCCCCTCTAGCGGGCGCGGGGCG
AAGCGGTGCGGCGCCGGCAGGAAGGAAATGGGCGGGGAGGGCCTTCGTGCGTCGCCGCGCCGCCGTCCCC
TTCTCCCTCTCCAGCCTCGGGGCTGTCCGCGGGGGGACGGCTGCCTTCGGGGGGGACGGGGCAGGGCGGG
GTTCGGCTTCTGGCGTGTGACCGGCGGCTCTAGAGCCTCTGCTAACCATGTTCATGCCTTCTTCTTTTTC
CTACAGCTCCTGGGCAACGTGCTGGTTATTGTGCTGTCTCATCATTTTGGCAAAGAATTGCTCGACCACC
GGCGCGCCACCATGGGCTGCCTCGGGAACAGTAAGACCGAGGACCAGCGCAACGAGGAGAAGGCGCAGCG
TGAGGCCAACAAAAAGATCGAGAAGCAGCTGCAGAAGGACAAGCAGGTCTACCGGGCCACGCACCGCCTG
CTGCTGCTGGGTGCTGGAGAATCTGGTAAAAGCACCATTGTGAAGCAGATGAGGATCCTGCATGTTAATG
GGTTTAATGGAGAGGGCGGCGAAGAGGACCCGCAGGCTGCAAGGAGCAACAGCGATGGTGAGAAGGCAAC
CAAAGTGCAGGACATCAAAAACAACCTGAAAGAGGCGATTGAAACCATTGTGGCCGCCATGAGCAACCTG
GTGCCCCCCGTGGAGCTGGCCAACCCCGAGAACCAGTTCAGAGTGGACTACATTCTGAGTGTGATGAACG
TGCCTGACTTTGACTTCCCTCCCGAATTCTATGAGCATGCCAAGGCTCTGTGGGAGGATGAAGGAGTGCG
TGCCTGCTACGAACGCTCCAACGAGTACCAGCTGATTGACTGTGCCCAGTACTTCCTGGACAAGATCGAC
GTGATCAAGCAGGCTGACTATGTGCCGAGCGATCAGGACCTGCTTCGCTGCCGTGTCCTGACTTCTGGAA
TCTTTGAGACCAAGTTCCAGGTGGACAAAGTCAACTTCCACATGTTTGACGTGGGTGGCCAGCGCGATGA
ACGCCGCAAGTGGATCCAGTGCTTCAACGATGTGACTGCCATCATCTTCGTGGTGGCCAGCAGCAGCTAC
AACATGGTCATCCGGGAGGACAACCAGACCAACCGCCTGCAGGAGGCTCTGAACCTCTTCAAGAGCATCT
GGAACAACAGATGGCTGCGCACCATCTCTGTGATCCTGTTCCTCAACAAGCAAGATCTGCTCGCTGAGAA
AGTCCTTGCTGGGAAATCGAAGATTGAGGACTACTTTCCAGAATTTGCTCGCTACACTACTCCTGAGGAT
GCTACTCCCGAGCCCGGAGAGGACCCACGCGTGACCCGGGCCAAGTACTTCATTCGAGATGAGTTTCTGA
GGATCAGCACTGCCAGTGGAGATGGGCGTCACTACTGCTACCCTCATTTCACCTGCGCTGTGGACACTGA
GAACATCCGCCGTGTGTTCAACGACTGCCGTGACTCGGTGCTCGCCCGCTACCTGGACGAGATCAACCTG
CTGTGACTCGAGGCGGCCGCAATTCACTCCTCAGGTGCAGGCTGCCTATCAGAAGGTGGTGGCTGGTGTG
GCCAATGCCCTGGCTCACAAATACCACTGAGATCTTTTTCCCTCTGCCAAAAATTATGGGGACATCATGA
AGCCCCTTGAGCATCTGACTTCTGGCTAATAAAGGAAATTTATTTTCATTGCAATAGTGTGTTGGAATTT
TTTGTGTCTCTCACTCGGAAGGACATATGGGAGGGCAAATCATTTAAAACATCAGAATGAGTATTTGGTT
TAGAGTTTGGCAACATATGCCCATATGCTGGCTGCCATGAACAAAGGTTGGCTATAAAGAGGTCATCAGT
ATATGAAACAGCCCCCTGCTGTCCATTCCTTATTCCATAGAAAAGCCTTGACTTGAGGTTAGATTTTTTT
TATATTTTGTTTTGTGTTATTTTTTTCTTTAACATCCCTAAAATTTTCCTTACATGTTTTACTAGCCAGA
TTTTTCCTCCTCTCCTGACTACTCCCAGTCATAGCTGTCCCTCTTCTCTTATGAAGATCCCTCGACCTGA
GCGTCGAGCTAGCATATGGATCCATATAACTTCGTATAATGTATGCTATACGAAGTTATTACGATACCGT
CAACTTGTTTATTGCAGCTTATAATGGTTACAAATAAAGCAATAGCATCACAAATTTCACAAATAAAGCA
TTTTTTTCACTGCATTCTAGTTGTGGTTTGTCCAAACTCATCAATGTATCTTAGGTACCCAGCTTTTGTT
CCCTTTAGTGAGGGTTAATTGCGCGCTTGGCGTAATCATGGTCATAGCTGTTTCCTGTGTGAAATTGTTA
TCCGCTCACAATTCCACACAACATACGAGCCGGAAGCATAAAGTGTAAAGCCTGGGGTGCCTAATGAGTG
AGCTAACTCACATTAATTGCGTTGCGCTCACTGCCCGCTTTCCAGTCGGGAAACCTGTCGTGCCAGCTGC
ATTAATGAATCGGCCAACGCGCGGGGAGAGGCGGTTTGCGTATTGGGCGCTCTTCCGCTTCCTCGCTCAC
TGACTCGCTGCGCTCGGTCGTTCGGCTGCGGCGAGCGGTATCAGCTCACTCAAAGGCGGTAATACGGTTA
TCCACAGAATCAGGGGATAACGCAGGAAAGAACATGTGAGCAAAAGGCCAGCAAAAGGCCAGGAACCGTA
AAAAGGCCGCGTTGCTGGCGTTTTTCCATAGGCTCCGCCCCCCTGACGAGCATCACAAAAATCGACGCTC
AAGTCAGAGGTGGCGAAACCCGACAGGACTATAAAGATACCAGGCGTTTCCCCCTGGAAGCTCCCTCGTG
CGCTCTCCTGTTCCGACCCTGCCGCTTACCGGATACCTGTCCGCCTTTCTCCCTTCGGGAAGCGTGGCGC
TTTCTCATAGCTCACGCTGTAGGTATCTCAGTTCGGTGTAGGTCGTTCGCTCCAAGCTGGGCTGTGTGCA
CGAACCCCCCGTTCAGCCCGACCGCTGCGCCTTATCCGGTAACTATCGTCTTGAGTCCAACCCGGTAAGA
CACGACTTATCGCCACTGGCAGCAGCCACTGGTAACAGGATTAGCAGAGCGAGGTATGTAGGCGGTGCTA
CAGAGTTCTTGAAGTGGTGGCCTAACTACGGCTACACTAGAAGAACAGTATTTGGTATCTGCGCTCTGCT
GAAGCCAGTTACCTTCGGAAAAAGAGTTGGTAGCTCTTGATCCGGCAAACAAACCACCGCTGGTAGCGGT
GGTTTTTTTGTTTGCAAGCAGCAGATTACGCGCAGAAAAAAAGGATCTCAAGAAGATCCTTTGATCTTTT
CTACGGGGTCTGACGCTCAGTGGAACGAAAACTCACGTTAAGGGATTTTGGTCATGAGATTATCAAAAAG
GATCTTCACCTAGATCCTTTTAAATTAAAAATGAAGTTTTAAATCAATCTAAAGTATATATGAGTAAACT
TGGTCTGACAGTTACCAATGCTTAATCAGTGAGGCACCTATCTCAGCGATCTGTCTATTTCGTTCATCCA
TAGTTGCCTGACTCCCCGTCGTGTAGATAACTACGATACGGGAGGGCTTACCATCTGGCCCCAGTGCTGC
AATGATACCGCGAGACCCACGCTCACCGGCTCCAGATTTATCAGCAATAAACCAGCCAGCCGGAAGGGCC
GAGCGCAGAAGTGGTCCTGCAACTTTATCCGCCTCCATCCAGTCTATTAATTGTTGCCGGGAAGCTAGAG
TAAGTAGTTCGCCAGTTAATAGTTTGCGCAACGTTGTTGCCATTGCTACAGGCATCGTGGTGTCACGCTC
GTCGTTTGGTATGGCTTCATTCAGCTCCGGTTCCCAACGATCAAGGCGAGTTACATGATCCCCCATGTTG
TGCAAAAAAGCGGTTAGCTCCTTCGGTCCTCCGATCGTTGTCAGAAGTAAGTTGGCCGCAGTGTTATCAC
TCATGGTTATGGCAGCACTGCATAATTCTCTTACTGTCATGCCATCCGTAAGATGCTTTTCTGTGACTGG
TGAGTACTCAACCAAGTCATTCTGAGAATAGTGTATGCGGCGACCGAGTTGCTCTTGCCCGGCGTCAATA
CGGGATAATACCGCGCCACATAGCAGAACTTTAAAAGTGCTCATCATTGGAAAACGTTCTTCGGGGCGAA
AACTCTCAAGGATCTTACCGCTGTTGAGATCCAGTTCGATGTAACCCACTCGTGCACCCAACTGATCTTC
AGCATCTTTTACTTTCACCAGCGTTTCTGGGTGAGCAAAAACAGGAAGGCAAAATGCCGCAAAAAAGGGA
ATAAGGGCGACACGGAAATGTTGAATACTCATACTCTTCCTTTTTCAATATTATTGAAGCATTTATCAGG
GTTATTGTCTCATGAGCGGATACATATTTGAATGTATTTAGAAAAATAAACAAATAGGGGTTCCGCGCAC
ATTTCCCCGAAAAGTGCC
