>Addgene plasmid #109360 | pEM705 Gs15 | addgene partial sequence | sequence record 210400 | Addgene Partial NGS Result
GGCGGAGAGGTGCGGCGGCAGCCAATCAGAGCGGCGCGCTCCGAAAGTTTCCTTTTATGGCGAGGCGGCG
GCGGCGGCGGCCCTATAAAAAGCGAAGCGCGCGGCGGGCGGGAGTCGCTGCGCGCTGCCTTCGCCCCGTG
CCCCGCTCCGCCGCCGCCTCGCGCCGCCCGCCCCGGCTCTGACTGACCGCGTTACTCCCACAGGTGAGCG
GGCGGGACGGCCCTTCTCCTCCGGGCTGTAATTAGCGCTTGGTTTAATGACGGCTTGTTTCTTTTCTGTG
GCTGCGTGAAAGCCTTGAGGGGCTCCGGGAGGGCCCTTTGTGCGGGGGGAGCGGCTCGGGGGGTGCGTGC
GTGTGTGTGTGCGTGGGGAGCGCCGCGTGCGGCTCCGCGCTGCCCGGCGGCTGTGAGCGCTGCGGGCGCG
GCGCGGGGCTTTGTGCGCTCCGCAGTGTGCGCGAGGGGAGCGCGGCCGGGGGCGGTGCCCCGCGGTGCGG
GGGGGGCTGCGAGGGGAACAAAGGCTGCGTGCGGGGTGTGTGCGTGGGGGGGTGAGCAGGGGGTGTGGGC
GCGTCGGTCGGGCTGCAACCCCCCCTGCACCCCCCTCCCCGAGTTGCTGAGCACGGCCCGGCTTCGGGTG
CGGGGCTCCGTACGGGGCGTGGCGCGGGGCTCGCCGTGCCGGGCGGGGGGTGGCGGCAGGTGGGGGTGCC
GGGCGGGGCGGGGCCGCCTCGGGCCGGGGAGGGCTCGGGGGAGGGGCGCGGCGGCCCCCGGAGCGCCGGC
GGCTGTCGAGGCGCGGCGAGCCGCAGCCATTGCCTTTTATGGTAATCGTGCGAGAGGGCGCAGGGACTTC
CTTTGTCCCAAATCTGTGCGGAGCCGAAATCTGGGAGGCGCCGCCGCACCCCCTCTAGCGGGCGCGGGGC
GAAGCGGTGCGGCGCCGGCAGGAAGGAAATGGGCGGGGAGGGCCTTCGTGCGTCGCCGCGCCGCCGTCCC
CTTCTCCCTCTCCAGCCTCGGGGCTGTCCGCGGGGGGACGGCTGCCTTCGGGGGGGACGGGGCAGGGCGG
GGTTCGGCTTCTGGCGTGTGACCGGCGGCTCTAGAGCCTCTGCTAACCATGTTCATGCCTTCTTCTTTTT
CCTACAGCTCCTGGGCAACGTGCTGGTTATTGTGCTGTCTCATCATTTTGGCAAAGAATTGCTCGACCAC
CGGCGCGCCACCATGGGCTGCCTCGGGAACAGTAAGACCGAGGACCAGCGCAACGAGGAGAAGGCGCAGC
GTGAGGCCAACAAAAAGATCGAGAAGCAGCTGCAGAAGGACAAGCAGGTCTACCGGGCCACGCACCGCCT
GCTGCTGCTGGGTGCTGGAGAATCTGGTAAAAGCACCATTGTGAAGCAGATGAGGATCCTGCATGTTAAT
GGGTTTAATGGAGAGGGCGGCGAAGAGGACCCGCAGGCTGCAAGGAGCAACAGCGATGGTGAGAAGGCAA
CCAAAGTGCAGGACATCAAAAACAACCTGAAAGAGGCGATTGAAACCATTGTGGCCGCCATGAGCAACCT
GGTGCCCCCCGTGGAGCTGGCCAACCCCGAGAACCAGTTCAGAGTGGACTACATTCTGAGTGTGATGAAC
GTGCCTGACTTTGACTTCCCTCCCGAATTCTATGAGCATGCCAAGGCTCTGTGGGAGGATGAAGGAGTGC
GTGCCTGCTACGAACGCTCCAACGAGTACCAGCTGATTGACTGTGCCCAGTACTTCCTGGACAAGATCGA
CGTGATCAAGCAGGCTGACTATGTGCCGAGCGATCAGGACCTGCTTCGCTGCCGTGTCCTGACTTCTGGA
ATCTTTGAGACCAAGTTCCAGGTGGACAAAGTCAACTTCCACATGTTTGACGTGGGTGGCCAGCGCGATG
AACGCCGCAAGTGGATCCAGTGCTTCAACGATGTGACTGCCATCATCTTCGTGGTGGCCAGCAGCAGCTA
CAACATGGTCATCCGGGAGGACAACCAGACCAACCGCCTGCAGGAGGCTCTGAACCTCTTCAAGAGCATC
TGGAACAACAGATGGCTGCGCACCATCTCTGTGATCCTGTTCCTCAACAAGCAAGATCTGCTCGCTGAGA
AAGTCCTTGCTGGGAAATCGAAGATTGAGGACTACTTTCCAGAATTTGCTCGCTACACTACTCCTGAGGA
TGCTACTCCCGAGCCCGGAGAGGACCCACGCGTGACCCGGGCCAAGTACTTCATTCGAGATGAGTTTCTG
AGGATCAGCACTGCCAGTGGAGATGGGCGTCACTACTGCTACCCTCATTTCACCTGCGCTGTGGACACTG
AGAACATCCGCCGTGTGTTCAACGACTGCCGTGACTCGGTGCTCGCCCGCTACCTGGACGAGATCAACCT
GCTGTGACTCGAGGCGGCCGCAATTCACTCCTCAGGTGCAGGCTGCCTATCAGAAGGTGGTGGCTGGTGT
GGCCAATGCCCTGGCTCACAAATACCACTGAGATCTTTTTCCCTCTGCCAAAAATTATGGGGACATCATG
AAGCCCCTTGAGCATCTGACTTCTGGCTAATAAAGGAAATTTATTTTCATTGCAATAGTGTGTTGGAATT
TTTTGTGTCTCTCACTCGGAAGGACATATGGGAGGGCAAATCATTTAAAACATCAGAATGAGTATTTGGT
TTAGAGTTTGGCAACATATGCCCATATGCTGGCTGCCATGAACAAAGGTTGGCTATAAAGAGGTCATCAG
TATATGAAACAGCCCCCTGCTGTCCATTCCTTATTCCATAGAAAAGCCTTGACTTGAGGTTAGATTTTTT
TTATATTTTGTTTTGTGTTATTTTTTTCTTTAACATCCCTAAAATTTTCCTTACATGTTTTACTAGCCAG
ATTTTTCCTCCTCTCCTGACTACTCCCAGTCATAGCTGTCCCTCTTCTCTTATGGAGATCCCTCGACCTG
CACCGTCGAGCTAGCATATGGATCCATATAACTTCGTATAATGTATGCTATACGAAGTTATTACGATACC
GTCAACTTGTTTATTGCAGCTTATAATGGTTACAAATAAAGCAATAGCATCACAAATTTCACAAATAAAG
CATTTTTTTCACTGCATTCTAGTTGTGGTTTGTCCAAACTCATCAATGTATCTTAGGTACCCAGCTTTTG
TTCCCTTTAGTGAGGGTTAATTGCGCGCTTGGCGTAATCATGGTCATAGCTGTTTCCTGTGTGAAATTGT
TATCCGCTCACAATTCCACACAACATACGAGCCGGAAGCATAAAGTGTAAAGCCTGGGGTGCCTAATGAG
TGAGCTAACTCACATTAATTGCGTTGCGCTCACTGCCCGCTTTCCAGTCGGGAAACCTGTCGTGCCAGCT
GCATTAATGAATCGGCCAACGCGCGGGGAGAGGCGGTTTGCGTATTGGGCGCTCTTCCGCTTCCTCGCTC
ACTGACTCGCTGCGCTCGGTCGTTCGGCTGCGGCGAGCGGTATCAGCTCACTCAAAGGCGGTAATACGGT
TATCCACAGAATCAGGGGATAACGCAGGAAAGAACATGTGAGCAAAAGGCCAGCAAAAGGCCAGGAACCG
TAAAAAGGCCGCGTTGCTGGCGTTTTTCCATAGGCTCCGCCCCCCTGACGAGCATCACAAAAATCGACGC
TCAAGTCAGAGGTGGCGAAACCCGACAGGACTATAAAGATACCAGGCGTTTCCCCCTGGAAGCTCCCTCG
TGCGCTCTCCTGTTCCGACCCTGCCGCTTACCGGATACCTGTCCGCCTTTCTCCCTTCGGGAAGCGTGGC
GCTTTCTCATAGCTCACGCTGTAGGTATCTCAGTTCGGTGTAGGTCGTTCGCTCCAAGCTGGGCTGTGTG
CACGAACCCCCCGTTCAGCCCGACCGCTGCGCCTTATCCGGTAACTATCGTCTTGAGTCCAACCCGGTAA
GACACGACTTATCGCCACTGGCAGCAGCCACTGGTAACAGGATTAGCAGAGCGAGGTATGTAGGCGGTGC
TACAGAGTTCTTGAAGTGGTGGCCTAACTACGGCTACACTAGAAGAACAGTATTTGGTATCTGCGCTCTG
CTGAAGCCAGTTACCTTCGGAAAAAGAGTTGGTAGCTCTTGATCCGGCAAACAAACCACCGCTGGTAGCG
GTGGTTTTTTTGTTTGCAAGCAGCAGATTACGCGCAGAAAAAAAGGATCTCAAGAAGATCCTTTGATCTT
TTCTACGGGGTCTGACGCTCAGTGGAACGAAAACTCACGTTAAGGGATTTTGGTCATGAGATTATCAAAA
AGGATCTTCACCTAGATCCTTTTAAATTAAAAATGAAGTTTTAAATCAATCTAAAGTATATATGAGTAAA
CTTGGTCTGACAGTTACCAATGCTTAATCAGTGAGGCACCTATCTCAGCGATCTGTCTATTTCGTTCATC
CATAGTTGCCTGACTCCCCGTCGTGTAGATAACTACGATACGGGAGGGCTTACCATCTGGCCCCAGTGCT
GCAATGATACCGCGAGACCCACGCTCACCGGCTCCAGATTTATCAGCAATAAACCAGCCAGCCGGAAGGG
CCGAGCGCAGAAGTGGTCCTGCAACTTTATCCGCCTCCATCCAGTCTATTAATTGTTGCCGGGAAGCTAG
AGTAAGTAGTTCGCCAGTTAATAGTTTGCGCAACGTTGTTGCCATTGCTACAGGCATCGTGGTGTCACGC
TCGTCGTTTGGTATGGCTTCATTCAGCTCCGGTTCCCAACGATCAAGGCGAGTTACATGATCCCCCATGT
TGTGCAAAAAAGCGGTTAGCTCCTTCGGTCCTCCGATCGTTGTCAGAAGTAAGTTGGCCGCAGTGTTATC
ACTCATGGTTATGGCAGCACTGCATAATTCTCTTACTGTCATGCCATCCGTAAGATGCTTTTCTGTGACT
GGTGAGTACTCAACCAAGTCATTCTGAGAATAGTGTATGCGGCGACCGAGTTGCTCTTGCCCGGCGTCAA
TACGGGATAATACCGCGCCACATAGCAGAACTTTAAAAGTGCTCATCATTGGAAAACGTTCTTCGGGGCG
AAAACTCTCAAGGATCTTACCGCTGTTGAGATCCAGTTCGATGTAACCCACTCGTGCACCCAACTGATCT
TCAGCATCTTTTACTTTCACCAGCGTTTCTGGGTGAGCAAAAACAGGAAGGCAAAATGCCGCAAAAAAGG
GAATAAGGGCGACACGGAAATGTTGAATACTCATACTCTTCCTTTTTCAATATTATTGAAGCATTTATCA
GGGTTATTGTCTCATGAGCGGATACATATTTGAATGTATTTAGAAAAATAAACAAATAGGGGTTCCGCGC
ACATTTCCCCGAAAAGTGCCAAGCTTAATAAACACGGAAGGAGACAATACCGGAAGGAACCCGCGCTATG
ACGGCAATAAAAAGACAGAATAAAACGCACGGGTGTTGGGTCGTTTGTTCATAAACGCGGGGTTCGGTCC
CAGGGCTGGCACTCTGTCGATACCCCACCGAGACCCCATTGGGGCCAATACGCCCGCGTTTCTTCCTTTT
CCCCACCCCACCCCCCAAGTTCGGGTGAAGGCCCAGGGCTCGCAGCCAACGTCGGGGCGGCAGGCCCTGC
CATAGCCACTGGCCCCGTGGGTTAGGGACGGGGTCCCCCATTCGAGAATAAATAACTTCGTATAAAGTAT
CCTATACGAAGTTATCACCATGACCGAGTACAAGCCCACGGTGCGCCTCGCCACCCGCGACGACGTCCCC
CGGGCCGTACGCACCCTCGCCGCCGCGTTCGCCGACTACCCCGCCACGCGCCACACCGTCGACCCGGACC
GCCACATCGAGCGGGTCACCGAGCTGCAAGAACTCTTCCTCACGCGCGTCGGGCTCGACATCGGCAAGGT
GTGGGTCGCGGACGACGGCGCCGCGGTGGCGGTCTGGACCACGCCGGAGAGCGTCGAAGCGGGGGCGGTG
TTCGCCGAGATCGGCCCGCGCATGGCCGAGTTGAGCGGTTCCCGGCTGGCCGCGCAGCAACAGATGGAAG
GCCTCCTGGCGCCGCACCGGCCCAAGGAGCCCGCGTGGTTCCTGGCCACCGTCGGCGTCTCGCCCGACCA
CCAGGGCAAGGGTCTGGGCAGCGCCGTCGTGCTCCCCGGAGTGGAGGCGGCCGAGCGCGCCGGGGTGCCC
GCCTTCCTGGAGACCTCCGCGCCCCGCAACCTCCCCTTCTACGAGCGGCTCGGCTTCACCGTCACCGCCG
ACGTCGAGGTGCCCGAAGGACCGCGCACCTGGTGCATGACCCGCAAGCCCGGTGCCTGACGCCCGCCCCA
CGACCCGCAGCGCCCGACCGAAAGGAGCGCACGACCCCATGGCTCCGACCGAAGCCACCCGGGGCGGCCC
CGCCGACCCCGCACCCGCCCCCGAGGCCCACCGACTCTAGAGCTCGCTGATCAGCCTCGACTGTGCCTTC
TAGTTGCCAGCCATCTGTTGTTTGCCCCTCCCCCGTGCCTTCCTTGACCCTGGAAGGTGCCACTCCCACT
GTCCTTTCCTAATAAAATGAGGAAATTGCATCGCATTGTCTGAGTAGGTGTCATTCTATTCTGGGGGGTG
GGGTGGGGCAGGACAGCAAGGGGGAGGATTGGGAAGACAATAGCACTAGTTATTAATAGTAATCAATTAC
GGGGTCATTAGTTCATAGCCCATATATGGAGTTCCGCGTTACATAACTTACGGTAAATGGCCCGCCTGGC
TGACCGCCCAACGACCCCCGCCCATTGACGTCAATAATGACGTATGTTCCCATAGTAACGCCAATAGGGA
CTTTCCATTGACGTCAATGGGTGGAGTATTTACGGTAAACTGCCCACTTGGCAGTACATCAAGTGTATCA
TATGCCAAGTACGCCCCCTATTGACGTCAATGACGGTAAATGGCCCGCCTGGCATTATGCCCAGTACATG
ACCTTATGGGACTTTCCTACTTGGCAGTACATCTACGTATTAGTCATCGCTATTACCATGGTCGAGGTGA
GCCCCACGTTCTGCTTCACTCTCCCCATCTCCCCCCCCTCCCCACCCCCAATTTTGTATTTATTTATTTT
TTAATTATTTTGTGCAGCGATGGGGGCGGGGG
